>Addgene plasmid #56478 | sfGFP-C-Src-7 | depositor partial sequence | sequence record 87371 | insert sequence
CCGCTAGCGCTACCGGACTCAGATCTCGAGCTCAAGCTTCGAATTCATGGGGAGCAGCAAGAGCAAGCCC
AAGGACCCCAGCCAGCGCCGGCGCAGCCTGGAGCCACCCGACAGCACCCACCACGGGGGATTCCCAGCCT
CGCAGACCCCCAACAAGACAGCAGCCCCCGACACGCACCGCACCCCCAGCCGCTCCTTTGGGACCGTGGC
CACCGAGCCCAAGCTCTTCGGGGGCTTCAACACTTCTGACACCGTCACGTCGCCGCAGCGTGCCGGGGCA
CTGGCTGGCGGCGTCACCACTTTCGTGGCTCTCTATGACTACGAGTCCCGGACTGAAACGGACTTGTCCT
TCAAGAAAGGAGAACGCCTGCAGATTGTCAACAACACGGAAGGTGACTGGTGGCTGGCTCATTCCCTCAC
TACAGGACAGACGGGCTACATCCCCAGTAACTATGTCGCGCCCTCAGACTCCATCCAGGCTGAAGAGTGG
TACTTTGGGAAGATCACTCGTCGGGAGTCCGAGCGGCTGCTGCTCAACCCCGAAAACCCCCGGGGAACCT
TCTTGGTCCGGGAGAGCGAGACGACAAAAGGTGCCTATTGCCTCTCCGTTTCTGACTTTGACAACGCCAA
GGGGCTCAATGTGAAGCACTACAAGATCCGCAAGCTGGACAGCGGCGGCTTCTACATCACCTCACGCACA
CAGTTCAGCAGCCTGCAGCAGCTGGTGGCCTACTACTCCAAACATGCTGATGGCTTGTGCCACCGCCTGA
CCAACGTCTGCCCCACGTCCAAGCCCCAGACCCAGGGACTCGCCAAGGACGCGTGGGAAATCCCCCGGGA
GTCGCTGCGGCTGGAGGTGAAGCTGGGGCAGGGCTGCTTTGGAGAGGTCTGGATGGGGACCTGGAACGGC
ACCACCAGAGTGGCCATAAAGACTCTGAAGCCCGGCACCATGTCCCCGGAGGCCTTCCTGCAGGAAGCCC
AAGTGATGAAGAAGCTCCGGCATGAGAAGCTGGTTCAGCTGTACGCAGTGGTGTCGGAAGAGCCCATCTA
CATCGTCACTGAGTACATGAGCAAGGGGAGCCTCCTGGATTTCCTGAAGGGAGAGATGGGCAAGTACCTG
CGGCTGCCACAGCTCGTCGATATGGCTGCTCAGATTGCATCCGGCATGGCCTATGTGGAGAGGATGAACT
ACGTGCACCGAGACCTGCGGGCGGCCAACATCCTGGTGGGGGAGAACCTGGTGTGCAAGGTGGCTGACTT
TGGGCTGGCACGCCTCATCGAGGACAACGAGTACACAGCACGGCAAGGTGCCAAGTTCCCCATCAAGTGG
ACAGCCCCCGAGGCAGCCCTCTATGGCCGGTTCACCATCAAGTCGGATGTCTGGTCCTTCGGCATCCTGC
TGACTGAGCTGACCACCAAGGGCCGGGTGCCATACCCAGGGATGGTCAACAGGGAGGTGCTGGACCAGGT
GGAGAGGGGCTACCGCATGCCCTGCCCGCCCGAGTGCCCCGAGTCGCTGCATGACCTCATGTGCCAGTGC
TGGCGGAAGGACCCTGAGGAGCGGCCCACTTTTGAGTACCTGCAGGCCTTCCTGGAGGACTACTTCACCT
CGACAGAGCCCCAGTACCAGCCTGGAGAGAACCTACGGGATCCACCGGTCGCCACCATGGTGAGCAAGGG
CGAGGAGCTGTTCACCGGGGTGGTGCCCATCCTGGTCGAGCTGGACGGCGACGTAAACGGCCACAAGTTC
AGCGTGCGCGGCGAGGGCGAGGGCGATGCCACCAACGGCAAGCTGACCCTGAAGTTCATCTGCACCACCG
GCAAGCTGCCCGTGCCCTGGCCCACCCTCGTGACCACCCTGACCTACGGCGTGCAGTGCTTCAGCCGCTA
CCCCGACCACATGAAGCGCCACGACTTCTTCAAGTCCGCCATGCCCGAAGGCTACGTCCAGGAGCGCACC
ATCAGCTTCAAGGACGACGGCACCTACAAGACCCGCGCCGAGGTGAAGTTCGAGGGCGACACCCTGGTGA
ACCGCATCGAGCTGAAGGGCATCGACTTCAAGGAGGACGGCAACATCCTGGGGCACAAGCTGGAGTACAA
CTTCAACAGCCACAACGTCTATATCACCGCCGACAAGCAGAAGAACGGCATCAAGGCCAACTTCAAGATC
CGCCACAACGTGGAGGACGGCAGCGTGCAGCTCGCCGACCACTACCAGCAGAACACCCCCATCGGCGACG
GCCCCGTGCTGCTGCCCGACAACCACTACCTGAGCACCCAGTCCGTGCTGAGCAAAGACCCCAACGAGAA
GCGCGATCACATGGTCCTGCTGGAGTTCGTGACCGCCGCCGGGATCACTCACGGCATGGACGAGCTGTAC
AAGTAAGCGGCCGCGACTCTAGATCATAATCAGCCATACCACATTT
