>Addgene plasmid #56478 | sfGFP-C-Src-7 | addgene partial sequence | sequence record 112519 | C-ter-GFP 5'-CTCCTCGCCCTTGCTCAC-3'
CTGGTACTGGGGCTCTGTCGAGGTGAAGTAGTCCTCCAGGAAGGCCTGCAGGTACTCAAAAGTGGGCCGC
TCCTCAGGGTCCTTCCGCCAGCACTGGCACATGAGGTCATGCAGCGACTCGGGGCACTCGGGCGGGCAGG
GCATGCGGTAGCCCCTCTCCACCTGGTCCAGCACCTCCCTGTTGACCATCCCTGGGTATGGCACCCGGCC
CTTGGTGGTCAGCTCAGTCAGCAGGATGCCGAAGGACCAGACATCCGACTTGATGGTGAACCGGCCATAG
AGGGCTGCCTCGGGGGCTGTCCACTTGATGGGGAACTTGGCACCTTGCCGTGCTGTGTACTCGTTGTCCT
CGATGAGGCGTGCCAGCCCAAAGTCAGCCACCTTGCACACCAGGTTCTCCCCCACCAGGATGTTGGCCGC
CCGCAGGTCTCGGTGCACGTAGTTCATCCTCTCCACATAGGCCATGCCGGATGCAATCTGAGCAGCCATA
TCGACGAGCTGTGGCAGCCGCAGGTACTTGCCCATCTCTCCCTTCAGGAAATCCAGGAGGCTCCCCTTGC
TCATGTACTCAGTGACGATGTAGATGGGCTCTTCCGACACCACTGCGTACAGCTGAACCAGCTTCTCATG
CCGGAGCTTCTTCATCACTTGGGCTTCCTGCAGGAAGGCCTCCGGGGACATGGTGCCGGGCTTCAGAGTC
TTTATGGCCACTCTGGTGGTGCCGTTCCAGGTCCCCATCCAGACCTCTCCAAAGCAGCCCTGCCCCAGCT
TCACCTCCAG
