[The description below was written by a language model from this plasmid's Addgene catalogue record.]
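Description:
sfGFP-C-Src-7 is a mammalian expression plasmid that produces chicken (Gallus gallus) c-Src fused to superfolder GFP. It is built on an sfGFP fusion-vector backbone of about 4.75 kb (excluding the insert). The plasmid is maintained at high copy in E. coli under kanamycin selection, and it carries a neomycin resistance marker, so transfected mammalian cells can be selected with G418. The record gives no feature table, so the origin of replication and the promoters driving the resistance marker are not stated. The listing of an SV40 polyA reverse primer for sequencing suggests that an SV40 polyadenylation signal lies downstream of the fusion cassette.

Expression of the fusion is driven by the CMV promoter, a strong constitutive promoter in most mammalian cell lines. The sfGFP tag is encoded by the backbone and sits at the C terminus of c-Src. This leaves the kinase's N terminus free, which matters because Src-family kinases generally depend on N-terminal lipid modification for membrane association. The "7" in the name may refer to the linker between the two proteins, but the record does not explain it, and the cloning method is listed as unknown.

The stated purpose is fluorescent labelling of membranes and vesicles, with c-Src acting as the targeting moiety and sfGFP as the reporter (excitation about 485 nm, emission about 507 nm). The construct is therefore suited to live- or fixed-cell imaging of Src localization, or to use as a green membrane/vesicle marker in transfected mammalian cells.
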