Addgene plasmid #56478: sfGFP-C-Src-7
Purpose: Localization: Membrane/Vesicles, Excitation: 485, Emission: 507
Depositing lab: Michael Davidson.
Backbone
  Vector backbone: sfGFP
  Backbone size w/o insert (bp): 4750
  Vector type: Mammalian Expression
  Selectable markers: Neomycin (select with G418)
Growth in bacteria
  Bacterial resistance: Kanamycin, 50 μg/mL
  Growth temperature: 37°C
  Growth strain: DH5alpha
  Copy number: High Copy
Gene/Insert
  Gene/Insert name: C-Src (alt name: XM_001232484.1)
  Species: G. gallus (chicken)
  Promoter: CMV
  Tag / fusion protein: sfGFP (C terminal on backbone)
  Cloning method: Unknown
  Sequencing primers: 5′ CMV-F; 3′ SV40pA-R
Terms and licenses: Academic/Nonprofit Terms; Industry Terms
Depositor comments: . Excitation = 485; Emission = 507
How to cite: sfGFP-C-Src-7 was a gift from Michael Davidson (Addgene plasmid # 56478 ; http://n2t.net/addgene:56478 ; RRID:Addgene_56478)
